>Addgene plasmid #183869 | pODN-mR2-MYH10 | addgene full sequence | sequence record 362448 | Addgene NGS Result
GAAGATCCTTTGATCTTTTCTACGGGGTCTGACGCTCAGTGGAACGAAAACTCACGTTAAGGGATTTTGG
TCATGAGATTATCAAAAAGGATCTTCACCTAGATCCTTTTAAATTAAAAATGAAGTTTTAAATCAATCTA
AAGTATATATGAGTAAACTTGGTCTGACAGTTACCAATGCTTAATCAGTGAGGCACCTATCTCAGCGATC
TGTCTATTTCGTTCATCCATAGTTGCCTGACTCCCCGTCGTGTAGATAACTACGATACGGGAGGGCTTAC
CATCTGGCCCCAGTGCTGCAATGATACCGCGAGACCCACGCTCACCGGCTCCAGATTTATCAGCAATAAA
CCAGCCAGCCGGAAGGGCCGAGCGCAGAAGTGGTCCTGCAACTTTATCCGCCTCCATCCAGTCTATTAAT
TGTTGCCGGGAAGCTAGAGTAAGTAGTTCGCCAGTTAATAGTTTGCGCAACGTTGTTGCCATTGCTACAG
GCATCGTGGTGTCACGCTCGTCGTTTGGTATGGCTTCATTCAGCTCCGGTTCCCAACGATCAAGGCGAGT
TACATGATCCCCCATGTTGTGCAAAAAAGCGGTTAGCTCCTTCGGTCCTCCGATCGTTGTCAGAAGTAAG
TTGGCCGCAGTGTTATCACTCATGGTTATGGCAGCACTGCATAATTCTCTTACTGTCATGCCATCCGTAA
GATGCTTTTCTGTGACTGGTGAGTACTCAACCAAGTCATTCTGAGAATAGTGTATGCGGCGACCGAGTTG
CTCTTGCCCGGCGTCAATACGGGATAATACCGCGCCACATAGCAGAACTTTAAAAGTGCTCATCATTGGA
AAACGTTCTTCGGGGCGAAAACTCTCAAGGATCTTACCGCTGTTGAGATCCAGTTCGATGTAACCCACTC
GTGCACCCAACTGATCTTCAGCATCTTTTACTTTCACCAGCGTTTCTGGGTGAGCAAAAACAGGAAGGCA
AAATGCCGCAAAAAAGGGAATAAGGGCGACACGGAAATGTTGAATACTCATACTCTTCCTTTTTCAATAT
TATTGAAGCATTTATCAGGGTTATTGTCTCATGAGCGGATACATATTTGAATGTATTTAGAAAAATAAAC
AAATAGGGGTTCCGCGCACATTTCCCCGAAAAGTGCCACCTGACGTCTAAGAAACCATTATTATCATGAC
ATTAACCTATAAAAATAGGCGTATCACGAGGCCGCCCCTGCAGCCGAATTATATTATTTTTGCCAAATAA
TTTTTAACAAAAGCTCTGAAGTCTTCTTCATTTAAATTCTTAGATGATACTTCATCTGGAAAATTGTCCC
AATTAGTAGCATCACGCTGTGAGTAAGTTCTAAACCATTTTTTTATTGTTGTATTATCTCTAATCTTACT
ACTCGATGAGTTTTCGGTATTATCTCTATTTTTAACTTGGAGCAGGTTCCATTCATTGTTTTTTTCATCA
TAGTGAATAAAATCAACTGCTTTAACACTTGTGCCTGAACACCATATCCATCCGGCGTAATACGACTCAC
TATAGGGAGAGCGGCCGCCAGATCTTCCGGATGGCTCGAGTTTTTCAGCAAGATAAGTGATGGAGCTTCC
TCTGCTAGCCCTTTGTGAGCCAATGGTAAATGGGTGCTAAATAAAACAACTAGGTCTTGAGATACATTAA
TTGTAAATGTCACAGAACCAGTACTTTCCTCAATGTGGCTAAGATAGTTGATGGTTCCTTTTTCTTCTGC
ACTGGTCAGACCATATCTGGGCTATGATGTTTGCTTCTGGGCCACACACTTTAGAGGGAAGACAAGCAGC
ATGTTGGAGTCTGTTTAGGCGAGAGATCCGGCAGGGGAAGGAGTCTTGGTGAATGAGGGGTGGAGGAGCT
GCAGGATGGGAATAGAGGCCTGAACTGCTACCATGACATATTCAAAAGGCTGCCGTGTGAAGCCAAGTTA
TGCTTGTCTTTTGTGGTCCCAGTTGATCACATTAAGACCTCATGGGGCCATAGAAAAGCTAGAGGGAGAC
TGATTTGGGTTATTCATAAGAAGAACTTTAAGTCTGTTATCTGAGGGTAGAATGAGAGGCATGTTTTAGA
TTCTTTAGATTCTTTACTCTTCTGACAATCATGTGTTTTTGTAGCTGTTTCCTTGTGGTCATATTAATTC
TGGTACCACTTCATGAACCTTTTATTACCCATCTTTGTTTTCTTTTTTTTTTTCCCTTCTTAACTCCCTG
TTTAATTTGTGGTGAGGGTGAAAGAGGAGATAAAGAAAAAAAAGGGTCAACTTGTAACTTTGCCTTTTCT
TTTCTTTTCTTTTCTTTTTTTTGCCCTCAGTAACTGAGGGCAAACCCATCAGACAACCAGAGCCATAATT
TGTGGTCACCGCTGAAATTTACCTTGGAAACTCGGTTAGTATGGCTGTGAAGAGGTATACCCCAGCTCCT
TAACACAGAGTTAATGCTTAATCTAAGGTTTTAAGTTTCTTAGAAAAGAAAAACGTGTACATTCTTTTGT
TTCTTAAACATCTAATTTTGCCCTCCTCCTCTTCTCTTAGAGGCAATTGCTTTTGGATCGTTCCATTTAC
AATGGTGTCTAAGGGCGAAGAGCTGATCAAGGAAAATATGCGTATGAAGGTGGTCATGGAAGGTTCGGTC
AACGGCCACCAATTCAAATGCACAGGTGAAGGAGAAGGCAATCCGTACATGGGAACTCAAACCATGAGGA
TCAAAGTCATCGAGGGAGGACCCCTGCCATTTGCCTTTGACATTCTTGCCACGTCGTTCATGTATGGCAG
CCGTACTTTTATCAAGTACCCGAAAGGCATTCCTGATTTCTTTAAACAGTCCTTTCCTGAGGGTTTTACT
TGGGAAAGAGTTACGAGATACGAAGATGGTGGAGTCGTCACCGTCATGCAGGACACCAGCCTTGAGGATG
GCTGTCTCGTTTACCACGTCCAAGTCAGAGGGGTAAACTTTCCCTCCAATGGTCCCGTGATGCAGAAGAA
AACCAAGGGTTGGGAGCCTAATACAGAGATGATGTATCCAGCAGATGGTGGTCTGAGGGGATACACTCAT
ATGGCACTGAAAGTTGATGGTGGTGGCCATCTGTCTTGCTCTTTCGTAACAACTTACAGGTCAAAAAAGA
CCGTCGGGAACATCAAGATGCCCGGTATCCATGCCGTTGATCACCGCCTGGAAAGGTTAGAGGAAAGTGA
CAATGAAATGTTCGTAGTACAACGCGAACACGCAGTTGCCAAGTTCGCCGGGCTTGGTGGTGGGATGGAC
GAGCTGTACAAGTACAGCGATCTGGAGCTGAAGCTGCGGATCCCTATGGCACAAAGGACAGGGCTGGAGG
ATCCAGAGAGGTACCTGTTCGTCGATCGTGCTGTCATCTACAACCCTGCCACTCAAGCTGATTGGACAGC
TAAAAAGCTAGTGTGGATTCCATCAGAACGCCATGGTTTTGAGGCAGCTAGTATCAAAGAAGAACGGGGA
GATGAAGTTATGGTGGAGTTGGCAGAGAATGGAAAGAAAGCAATGGTCAACAAAGATGATATTCAGAAGA
TGAACCCACCTAAGTTTTCCAAGGTGGAGGATATGGCAGAATTGACATGCTTGAATGAAGCTTCCGTTTT
ACATAATCTGAAGGATCGCTACTATTCAGGACTAATCTATGTAAGTATTTCTTCCAAATAATCATGTGAA
GTGGTAGCTAGGAATTAATGTAAATTATACATCTTGTCATAATCAAATGAGAATGTGGAATACCCAAACT
CTCTGTTTAACATTTCTATTTCTCTTTAAGATAGAAAGATTTGTTGCTTGCTTACCCATGTCTTGCTTTT
CTTTGAATCTTAACACATTAAGTTTAAATAATACAGGCTGCAATTACATATAATAAAATGGCATTTGAAG
ACTTTTGTAGTGGTCTTCTGGAGCATAATAAGGTGGGAGAGAGCATGTAACAGGAAGACCAGAAGGTTTA
ATAAGGTAAAGAGAGTTGCATTAATTGGACGCAGACAGCAAAACGGTCAAAAATCAAGTGCATACCCAAG
AGTAAAGTGGAGGGGCTGTAAGCTGAGAAATTTCTGTGGACAGCATGAACAGCTTCACTGGATGTAGTAG
GGAAGTAGGAAAGATGAATGCTGAGGTTTTTAAGAGGAAACAATTAGGGTAAGATTGAGGCTGGCTGGGG
TCGTCCTGTGGTTAGCAGCTGACATGAATGTTGGAGTCACCGACTTTGTCACTGACCATGTAGAAGAAGT
TATTGAAAATCATAAGGGATAATGTAGAGAGGGATAATGTAGAGAGGAAAAATGTAAGCCAGATACTAAA
TCTTTCTAGAAGATCTCCTACAATATTCTCAGCTGCCATGGAAAATCGATGTTCTTCTTTTATTCTCTCA
AGATTTTCAGGCTGTATATTAAAACTTATATTAAGAACTATGCTAACCACCTCATCAGGAACCGTTGTAG
GTGGCGTGGGTTTTCTTGGCAATCGACTCTCATGAAAACTACGAGCTAAATATTCAATATGTTCCTCTTG
ACCAACTTTATTCTGCATTTTTTTTGAACGAGGTTTAGAGCAAGCTTCAGGAAACTGAGACAGGAATTTT
ATTAAAAATTTAAATTTTGAAGAAAGTTCAGGGTTAATAGCATCCATTTTTTGCTTTGCAAGTTCCTCAG
CATTCTTAACAAAAGACGTCTCTTTTGACATGTTTAAAGTTTAAACCTCCTGTGTGAAATTATTATCCGC
TCATAATTCCACACATTATACGAGCCGGAAGCATAAAGTGTAAAGCCTGGGGTGCCTAATGAGTGAGCTA
ACTCACATTAATTGCGTTGCGCTCACTGCCAATTGCTTTCCAGTCGGGAAACCTGTCGTGCCAGCTGCAT
TAATGAATCGGCCAACGCGCGGGGAGAGGCGGTTTGCGTATTGGGCGCTCTTCCGCTTCCTCGCTCACTG
ACTCGCTGCGCTCGGTCGTTCGGCTGCGGCGAGCGGTATCAGCTCACTCAAAGGCGGTAATACGGTTATC
CACAGAATCAGGGGATAACGCAGGAAAGAACATGTGAGCAAAAGGCCAGCAAAAGGCCAGGAACCGTAAA
AAGGCCGCGTTGCTGGCGTTTTTCCATAGGCTCCGCCCCCCTGACGAGCATCACAAAAATCGACGCTCAA
GTCAGAGGTGGCGAAACCCGACAGGACTATAAAGATACCAGGCGTTTCCCCCTGGAAGCTCCCTCGTGCG
CTCTCCTGTTCCGACCCTGCCGCTTACCGGATACCTGTCCGCCTTTCTCCCTTCGGGAAGCGTGGCGCTT
TCTCATAGCTCACGCTGTAGGTATCTCAGTTCGGTGTAGGTCGTTCGCTCCAAGCTGGGCTGTGTGCACG
AACCCCCCGTTCAGCCCGACCGCTGCGCCTTATCCGGTAACTATCGTCTTGAGTCCAACCCGGTAAGACA
CGACTTATCGCCACTGGCAGCAGCCACTGGTAACAGGATTAGCAGAGCGAGGTATGTAGGCGGTGCTACA
GAGTTCTTGAAGTGGTGGCCTAACTACGGCTACACTAGAAGAACAGTATTTGGTATCTGCGCTCTGCTGA
AGCCAGTTACCTTCGGAAAAAGAGTTGGTAGCTCTTGATCCGGCAAACAAACCACCGCTGGTAGCGGTGG
TTTTTTTGTTTGCAAGCAGCAGATTACGCGCAGAAAAAAAGGATCTCAA
Features (pLannotate 1.2.2; 12 found; start..end, strand, type, name):
    171..1031    -  CDS            AmpR: β-lactamase; bla; confers resistance to ampicillin, carbenicillin, and related antibiotics
   1032..1136    -  promoter       AmpR promoter: bla
   1528..1546    +  promoter       T7 promoter: promoter for bacteriophage T7 RNA polymerase
   2307..2328    +  promoter       ADH1 promoter (fragment): S. cerevisiae ADH1; promoter for alcohol dehydrogenase 1
   2472..2488    +  rep_origin     R6K γ ori (fragment): γ replication origin from E. coli plasmid R6K; requires the R6K initiator protein pi for replication
   2592..3302    +  CDS            mRuby2: mRuby2 is a basic (constitutively fluorescent) red fluorescent protein published in 2012, derived from Entacmaea quadricolor. It has moderate acid sensitivity.
   3336..3680    +  CDS            MYH10 (fragment): MYH10_HUMAN - Experimental evidence at protein level: Swiss-Prot protein existence level 1. Cellular myosin that appears to play a role in cytokinesis, cell shape, and specialized functions such as secretion and capping. Involved with LARP6 in the stabilization of type I collagen mRNAs for CO1A1 and CO1A2. During cell spreading, plays an important role in cytoskeleton reorganization, focal contacts formation (in the central part but not the margins of spreading cells), and lamellipodial extension; this function is mechanically antagonized by MYH9. From Homo sapiens (Human).
   4338..4721    -  CDS            eco47IR (fragment): T2E7_ECOLX - Protein predicted: Swiss-Prot protein existence level 4. Recognizes the double-stranded sequence GGWCC and cleaves after G-1. From Escherichia coli.
   4774..4804    -  promoter       lac UV5 promoter: E. coli lac promoter with an "up" mutation
   4819..4840    -  protein_bind   CAP binding site: CAP binding activates transcription in the presence of cAMP. E. coli catabolite activator protein
   4865..4948    -  CDS            lacI (fragment): lac repressor; lacI; The lac repressor binds to the lac operator to inhibit transcription in E. coli. This inhibition can be relieved by adding lactose or isopropyl-β-D-thiogalactopyranoside (IPTG).
   5131..5719    -  rep_origin     ori: high-copy-number ColE1/pMB1/pBR322/pUC origin of replication
