[The description below was written by a language model from this plasmid's Addgene catalogue record and pLannotate feature annotations shown in this document.]
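Description:
pODN-mR2-MYH10 is a 5,719 bp homology-directed repair donor plasmid for CRISPR/Cas9 knock-in in human cells, built in the pJET1.2 bacterial cloning backbone. It is maintained in E. coli as a high-copy plasmid through a ColE1/pUC-type origin and is selected with ampicillin via the β-lactamase gene and its native promoter. Other annotated backbone elements are typical of pJET1.2: a T7 promoter next to the cloning site, and a lac UV5 promoter with a CAP binding site upstream of a fragment of the eco47IR restriction endonuclease gene. This lethal gene serves as a positive-selection marker that is disrupted when an insert is cloned, which fits its annotation as only a fragment here. The very short hits to an ADH1 promoter and an R6K γ origin (about 20 bp each) lie within the insert region and are most likely chance matches within human genomic sequence rather than functional parts.

The 2,745 bp insert consists of human MYH10 homology arms flanking an mRuby2-linker cassette. In the feature table, the mRuby2 coding sequence is followed after a short gap, consistent with the linker, by the beginning of the MYH10 coding sequence. Integration would therefore produce non-muscle myosin heavy chain 10 (NMMHC-IIB) carrying the red fluorescent protein at its N terminus. The arms contain point mutations that remove the sgRNA target site, protecting the donor and the edited allele from re-cutting by Cas9. No mammalian promoter is annotated, consistent with a design in which the fusion is expressed from the endogenous MYH10 locus. The Cas9 and sgRNA must be supplied separately. The construct is intended for endogenous tagging to visualise myosin IIB in live human cells, and the associated work concerns cytokinesis.
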