Addgene plasmid #183869: pODN-mR2-MYH10
Purpose: Repair template for the N-terminal tagging of myosin heavy chain 10 with mRuby2 in human cells using CRISPR/Cas9.
Depositing lab: Alisa Piekny. Publication: Cytokinetic diversity in mammalian cells is revealed by the characterization of endogenous anillin, Ect2 and RhoA. Husser MC, Ozugergin I, Resta T, Martin VJJ, Piekny AJ. Open Biol. 2022 Nov;12(11):220247. doi: 10.1098/rsob.220247. Epub 2022 Nov 23. PubMed 36416720.
Backbone
  Vector backbone: pJET1.2
  Backbone manufacturer: Thermo Fischer Scientific
  Backbone size w/o insert (bp): 2974
  Total vector size (bp): 5719
  Vector type: Mammalian Expression, CRISPR ; Donor template
Growth in bacteria
  Bacterial resistance: Ampicillin, 100 μg/mL
  Growth temperature: 37°C
  Growth strain: DH5alpha
  Copy number: High Copy
Gene/Insert
  Gene/Insert name: MYH10 homology arms with mRuby2-linker (alt name: Myosin heavy chain 10)
  Species: H. sapiens (human)
  Insert size (bp): 2745
  Mutation: Homology arms contain point mutations to remove the sgRNA target site
  Entrez Gene: MYH10 (a.k.a. NMMHC-IIB, NMMHCB)
  Tag / fusion protein: mRuby2-linker (N terminal on insert)
  Cloning method: Unknown
  Sequencing primers: 5′ CAACTGCTTTAACACTTGTGCCTG; 3′ GTTCCTGATGAGGTGGTTAGCATAG
Terms and licenses: Academic/Nonprofit Terms; Industry Terms: Not Available to Industry
How to cite: pODN-mR2-MYH10 was a gift from Alisa Piekny (Addgene plasmid # 183869 ; http://n2t.net/addgene:183869 ; RRID:Addgene_183869)
